Addgene plasmid #61176: pCMU-TGN41r
Purpose: Fluorescent reporter for trans-Golgi network mCherry-MtSYP41 expressed under AtUBQ10 promoter
Depositing lab: Maria Harrison. Depositing organization: Boyce Thompson Institute for Plant Research, Inc. Publication: A set of fluorescent protein-based markers expressed from constitutive and arbuscular mycorrhiza-inducible promoters to label organelles, membranes and cytoskeletal elements in Medicago truncatula. Ivanov S, Harrison MJ. Plant J. 2014 Oct 20. doi: 10.1111/tpj.12706. PubMed 25329881.
Backbone
  Vector backbone: pK7m34GW
  Vector type: Plant Expression
  Selectable markers: Kanamycin
Growth in bacteria
  Bacterial resistance: Spectinomycin, 50 μg/mL
  Growth temperature: 37°C
  Growth strain: DH5alpha
  Copy number: High Copy
Gene/Insert
  Gene/Insert name: MtSYP41
  Insert size (bp): 978
  Promoter: AtUBQ10
  Tag / fusion protein: mCherry
  Cloning method: Gateway Cloning
  Sequencing primers: 5′ ATGGCGACGAGGAATCG; 3′ TCACAAAATAATTTCCTTAATGATTAAGA
Terms and licenses: Academic/Nonprofit Terms; Industry Terms: Not Available to Industry
How to cite: pCMU-TGN41r was a gift from Maria Harrison (Addgene plasmid # 61176 ; http://n2t.net/addgene:61176 ; RRID:Addgene_61176)
