[The description below was written by a language model from this plasmid's Addgene catalogue record and pLannotate feature annotations shown in this document.]
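Description:
pCMU-TGN41r is a plant binary expression vector of about 12.3 kb, assembled by multisite Gateway recombination in the pK7m34GW backbone. It serves as a red fluorescent marker for the trans-Golgi network. The backbone carries a high-copy ColE1/pUC-type origin with a pBR322 bom site for propagation in E. coli. It also carries the pVS1 replication and stability functions (oriV, RepA, StaA), which allow maintenance in Agrobacterium. Bacterial selection is by spectinomycin through the aadA aminoglycoside adenylyltransferase gene. The short gentamicin-resistance, rop, lacZα and integrase matches in the annotation are only fragments left over from the vector's construction.

The payload lies between the nopaline-type right and left T-DNA border repeats. The roughly 2 kb interval between attB4 and attB1 has no annotated feature, but its position matches the promoter slot, which the catalogue record says is the Arabidopsis UBQ10 (polyubiquitin) promoter for constitutive expression. The mCherry coding sequence follows attB1 and is joined across the attB2 site to the downstream 978 bp insert, so the fluorescent protein sits at the N-terminus of the fusion. The insert is MtSYP41, the Medicago truncatula SYP41 syntaxin; the annotation tool labelled it by homology to Arabidopsis SYP41, a vesicle trafficking protein of the secretory pathway. A CaMV polyadenylation signal terminates the transcript. Next to it, a NOS promoter–nptII–NOS terminator cassette provides kanamycin selection of transformed plant tissue.

The construct belongs to a set of organelle, membrane and cytoskeleton markers developed for live-cell imaging in Medicago truncatula. The set includes markers driven by constitutive promoters and others driven by arbuscular mycorrhiza-inducible promoters.
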