Features (pLannotate 1.2.2; 22 found; start..end, strand, type, name):
    227..283     +  CDS            GmR (fragment): gentamycin acetyltransferase; aacC1; confers resistance to gentamycin
    294..1081    +  CDS            SmR (fragment): aminoglycoside adenylyltransferase (Murphy, 1985); aadA; confers resistance to spectinomycin and streptomycin
   1325..1913    +  rep_origin     ori: high-copy-number ColE1/pMB1/pBR322/pUC origin of replication
   2099..2239    -  misc_feature   bom: basis of mobility region from pBR322
   2341..2380    -  CDS            rop (fragment): Rop protein, which maintains plasmids at low copy number; rop
   2583..2777    -  rep_origin     pVS1 oriV: origin of replication for the Pseudomonas plasmid pVS1 (Heeb et al., 2000)
   2843..3911    -  CDS            pVS1 RepA (fragment): replication protein from the Pseudomonas plasmid pVS1 (Heeb et al., 2000)
   4344..4973    -  CDS            pVS1 StaA: stability protein from the Pseudomonas plasmid pVS1 (Heeb et al., 2000)
   5533..5934    -  CDS            Y4CG_SINFN (fragment): Protein inferred from homology: Swiss-Prot protein existence level 3. From Sinorhizobium fredii (strain NBRC 101917 / NGR234).
   6273..6297    -  misc_feature   RB T-DNA repeat: right border repeat from nopaline C58 T-DNA
   6422..6442    +  protein_bind   attB4: mutant version of attB; core recombination site for the Gateway® BP reaction BP Clonase™
   8430..8450    +  protein_bind   attB1: mutant version of attB; core recombination site for the Gateway® BP reaction BP Clonase™
   8456..9163    +  CDS            mCherry: mCherry is a basic (constitutively fluorescent) red fluorescent protein published in 2004, derived from Discosoma sp.. It is reported to be a very rapidly-maturing monomer with low acid sensitivity.
   9168..9188    -  protein_bind   attB2: mutant version of attB; core recombination site for the Gateway® BP reaction BP Clonase™
   9191..10165   +  CDS            SYP41: SYP41_ARATH - Experimental evidence at protein level: Swiss-Prot protein existence level 1. Vesicle trafficking protein that functions in the secretory pathway. From Arabidopsis thaliana (Mouse-ear cress).
  10194..10234   +  CDS            lacZα (fragment): LacZα fragment of β-galactosidase; lacZ fragment
  10333..10492   +  polyA_signal   CaMV poly(A) signal (fragment): cauliflower mosaic virus polyadenylation signal
  10609..10788   +  promoter       NOS promoter: nopaline synthase promoter
  10822..11613   +  CDS            neo: KKA2_KLEPN - Also known as kan, nptII. Experimental evidence at protein level: Swiss-Prot protein existence level 1. Resistance to kanamycin, neomycin, paromomycin, ribostamycin, butirosin and gentamicin B. From Klebsiella pneumoniae.
  11656..11908   +  terminator     NOS terminator: nopaline synthase terminator and poly(A) signal
  12001..12025   -  misc_feature   LB T-DNA repeat: left border repeat from nopaline C58 T-DNA
  12263..137     -  CDS            int (fragment) (across the origin): INT2_ECOLX - Protein inferred from homology: Swiss-Prot protein existence level 3. Putative integrase believed to be involved in the insertion of antibiotic resistance genes into plasmids and transposons. From Escherichia coli.
>Addgene plasmid #61176 | pCMU-TGN41r | depositor full sequence | sequence record 100472 | pCMU-TGN41r sequence 12263 bps
ATTCGGGCACGAACCCAGTGGACATAAGCCTCGTTCGGTTCGTAAGCTGTAATGCAAGTAGCGTAACTGC
CGTCACGCAACTGGTCCAGAACCTTGACCGAACGCAGCGGTGGTAACGGCGCAGTGGCGGTTTTCATGGC
TTCTTGTTATGACATGTTTTTTTGGGGTACAGTCTATGCCTCGGGCATCCAAGCAGCAAGCGCGTTACGC
CGTGGGTCGATGTTTGATGTTATGGAGCAGCAACGATGTTACGCAGCAGGGCAGTCGCCCTAAAACAAAG
TTAAACATCATGGGGGAAGCGGTGATCGCCGAAGTATCGACTCAACTATCAGAGGTAGTTGGCGTCATCG
AGCGCCATCTCGAACCGACGTTGCTGGCCGTACATTTGTACGGCTCCGCAGTGGATGGCGGCCTGAAGCC
ACACAGTGATATTGATTTGCTGGTTACGGTGACCGTAAGGCTTGATGAAACAACGCGGCGAGCTTTGATC
AACGACCTTTTGGAAACTTCGGCTTCCCCTGGAGAGAGCGAGATTCTCCGCGCTGTAGAAGTCACCATTG
TTGTGCACGACGACATCATTCCGTGGCGTTATCCAGCTAAGCGCGAACTGCAATTTGGAGAATGGCAGCG
CAATGACATTCTTGCAGGTATCTTCGAGCCAGCCACGATCGACATTGATCTGGCTATCTTGCTGACAAAA
GCAAGAGAACATAGCGTTGCCTTGGTAGGTCCAGCGGCGGAGGAACTCTTTGATCCGGTTCCTGAACAGG
ATCTATTTGAGGCGCTAAATGAAACCTTAACGCTATGGAACTCGCCGCCCGACTGGGCTGGCGATGAGCG
AAATGTAGTGCTTACGTTGTCCCGCATTTGGTACAGCGCAGTAACCGGCAAAATCGCGCCGAAGGATGTC
GCTGCCGACTGGGCAATGGAGCGCCTGCCGGCCCAGTATCAGCCCGTCATACTTGAAGCTAGACAGGCTT
ATCTTGGACAAGAAGAAGATCGCTTGGCCTCGCGCGCAGATCAGTTGGAAGAATTTGTCCACTACGTGAA
AGGCGAGATCACCAAGGTAGTCGGCAAATAATGTCTAGCTAGAAATTCGTTCAAGCCGACGCCGCTTCGC
CGGCGTTAACTCAAGCGATTAGATGCACTAAGCACATAATTGCTCACAGCCAAACTATCAGGTCAAGTCT
GCTTTTATTATTTTTAAGCGTGCATAATAAGCCCTACACAAATTGGGAGATATATCATGCATGACCAAAA
TCCCTTAACGTGAGTTTTCGTTCCACTGAGCGTCAGACCCCGTAGAAAAGATCAAAGGATCTTCTTGAGA
TCCTTTTTTTCTGCGCGTAATCTGCTGCTTGCAAACAAAAAAACCACCGCTACCAGCGGTGGTTTGTTTG
CCGGATCAAGAGCTACCAACTCTTTTTCCGAAGGTAACTGGCTTCAGCAGAGCGCAGATACCAAATACTG
TCCTTCTAGTGTAGCCGTAGTTAGGCCACCACTTCAAGAACTCTGTAGCACCGCCTACATACCTCGCTCT
GCTAATCCTGTTACCAGTGGCTGCTGCCAGTGGCGATAAGTCGTGTCTTACCGGGTTGGACTCAAGACGA
TAGTTACCGGATAAGGCGCAGCGGTCGGGCTGAACGGGGGGTTCGTGCACACAGCCCAGCTTGGAGCGAA
CGACCTACACCGAACTGAGATACCTACAGCGTGAGCTATGAGAAAGCGCCACGCTTCCCGAAGGGAGAAA
GGCGGACAGGTATCCGGTAAGCGGCAGGGTCGGAACAGGAGAGCGCACGAGGGAGCTTCCAGGGGGAAAC
GCCTGGTATCTTTATAGTCCTGTCGGGTTTCGCCACCTCTGACTTGAGCGTCGATTTTTGTGATGCTCGT
CAGGGGGGCGGAGCCTATGGAAAAACGCCAGCAACGCGGCCTTTTTACGGTTCCTGGCCTTTTGCTGGCC
TTTTGCTCACATGTTCTTTCCTGCGTTATCCCCTGATTCTGTGGATAACCGTATTACCGCCTTTGAGTGA
GCTGATACCGCTCGCCGCAGCCGAACGACCGAGCGCAGCGAGTCAGTGAGCGAGGAAGCGGAAGAGCGCC
TGATGCGGTATTTTCTCCTTACGCATCTGTGCGGTATTTCACACCGCATATGGTGCACTCTCAGTACAAT
CTGCTCTGATGCCGCATAGTTAAGCCAGTATACACTCCGCTATCGCTACGTGACTGGGTCATGGCTGCGC
CCCGACACCCGCCAACACCCGCTGACGCGCCCTGACGGGCTTGTCTGCTCCCGGCATCCGCTTACAGACA
AGCTGTGACCGTCTCCGGGAGCTGCATGTGTCAGAGGTTTTCACCGTCATCACCGAAACGCGCGAGGCAG
GGTGCCTTGATGTGGGCGCCGGCGGTCGAGTGGCGACGGCGCGGCTTGTCCGCGCCCTGGTAGATTGCCT
GGCCGTAGGCCAGCCATTTTTGAGCGGCCAGCGGCCGCGATAGGCCGACGCGAAGCGGCGGGGCGTAGGG
AGCGCAGCGACCGAAGGGTAGGCGCTTTTTGCAGCTCTTCGGCTGTGCGCTGGCCAGACAGTTATGCACA
GGCCAGGCGGGTTTTAAGAGTTTTAATAAGTTTTAAAGAGTTTTAGGCGGAAAAATCGCCTTTTTTCTCT
TTTATATCAGTCACTTACATGTGTGACCGGTTCCCAATGTACGGCTTTGGGTTCCCAATGTACGGGTTCC
GGTTCCCAATGTACGGCTTTGGGTTCCCAATGTACGTGCTATCCACAGGAAAGAGACCTTTTCGACCTTT
TTCCCCTGCTAGGGCAATTTGCCCTAGCATCTGCTCCGTACATTAGGAACCGGCGGATGCTTCGCCCTCG
ATCAGGTTGCGGTAGCGCATGACTAGGATCGGGCCAGCCTGCCCCGCCTCCTCCTTCAAATCGTACTCCG
GCAGGTCATTTGACCCGATCAGCTTGCGCACGGTGAAACAGAACTTCTTGAACTCTCCGGCGCTGCCACT
GCGTTCGTAGATCGTCTTGAACAACCATCTGGCTTCTGCCTTGCCTGCGGCGCGGCGTGCCAGGCGGTAG
AGAAAACGGCCGATGCCGGGATCGATCAAAAAGTAATCGGGGTGAACCGTCAGCACGTCCGGGTTCTTGC
CTTCTGTGATCTCGCGGTACATCCAATCAGCTAGCTCGATCTCGATGTACTCCGGCCGCCCGGTTTCGCT
CTTTACGATCTTGTAGCGGCTAATCAAGGCTTCACCCTCGGATACCGTCACCAGGCGGCCGTTCTTGGCC
TTCTTCGTACGCTGCATGGCAACGTGCGTGGTGTTTAACCGAATGCAGGTTTCTACCAGGTCGTCTTTCT
GCTTTCCGCCATCGGCTCGCCGGCAGAACTTGAGTACGTCCGCAACGTGTGGACGGAACACGCGGCCGGG
CTTGTCTCCCTTCCCTTCCCGGTATCGGTTCATGGATTCGGTTAGATGGGAAACCGCCATCAGTACCAGG
TCGTAATCCCACACACTGGCCATGCCGGCCGGCCCTGCGGAAACCTCTACGTGCCCGTCTGGAAGCTCGT
AGCGGATCACCTCGCCAGCTCGTCGGTCACGCTTCGACAGACGGAAAACGGCCACGTCCATGATGCTGCG
ACTATCGCGGGTGCCCACGTCATAGAGCATCGGAACGAAAAAATCTGGTTGCTCGTCGCCCTTGGGCGGC
TTCCTAATCGACGGCGCACCGGCTGCCGGCGGTTGCCGGGATTCTTTGCGGATTCGATCAGCGGCCGCTT
GCCACGATTCACCGGGGCGTGCTTCTGCCTCGATGCGTTGCCGCTGGGCGGCCTGCGCGGCCTTCAACTT
CTCCACCAGGTCATCACCCAGCGCCGCGCCGATTTGTACCGGGCCGGATGGTTTGCGACCGTCACGCCGA
TTCCTCGGGCTTGGGGGTTCCAGTGCCATTGCAGGGCCGGCAGACAACCCAGCCGCTTACGCCTGGCCAA
CCGCCCGTTCCTCCACACATGGGGCATTCCACGGCGTCGGTGCCTGGTTGTTCTTGATTTTCCATGCCGC
CTCCTTTAGCCGCTAAAATTCATCTACTCATTTATTCATTTGCTCATTTACTCTGGTAGCTGCGCGATGT
ATTCAGATAGCAGCTCGGTAATGGTCTTGCCTTGGCGTACCGCGTACATCTTCAGCTTGGTGTGATCCTC
CGCCGGCAACTGAAAGTTGACCCGCTTCATGGCTGGCGTGTCTGCCAGGCTGGCCAACGTTGCAGCCTTG
CTGCTGCGTGCGCTCGGACGGCCGGCACTTAGCGTGTTTGTGCTTTTGCTCATTTTCTCTTTACCTCATT
AACTCAAATGAGTTTTGATTTAATTTCAGCGGCCAGCGCCTGGACCTCGCGGGCAGCGTCGCCCTCGGGT
TCTGATTCAAGAACGGTTGTGCCGGCGGCGGCAGTGCCTGGGTAGCTCACGCGCTGCGTGATACGGGACT
CAAGAATGGGCAGCTCGTACCCGGCCAGCGCCTCGGCAACCTCACCGCCGATGCGCGTGCCTTTGATCGC
CCGCGACACGACAAAGGCCGCTTGTAGCCTTCCATCCGTGACCTCAATGCGCTGCTTAACCAGCTCCACC
AGGTCGGCGGTGGCCCATATGTCGTAAGGGCTTGGCTGCACCGGAATCAGCACGAAGTCGGCTGCCTTGA
TCGCGGACACAGCCAAGTCCGCCGCCTGGGGCGCTCCGTCGATCACTACGAAGTCGCGCCGGCCGATGGC
CTTCACGTCGCGGTCAATCGTCGGGCGGTCGATGCCGACAACGGTTAGCGGTTGATCTTCCCGCACGGCC
GCCCAATCGCGGGCACTGCCCTGGGGATCGGAATCGACTAACAGAACATCGGCCCCGGCGAGTTGCAGGG
CGCGGGCTAGATGGGTTGCGATGGTCGTCTTGCCTGACCCGCCTTTCTGGTTAAGTACAGCGATAACCTT
CATGCGTTCCCCTTGCGTATTTGTTTATTTACTCATCGCATCATATACGCAGCGACCGCATGACGCAAGC
TGTTTTACTCAAATACACATCACCTTTTTAGACGGCGGCGCTCGGTTTCTTCAGCGGCCAAGCTGGCCGG
CCAGGCCGCCAGCTTGGCATCAGACAAACCGGCCAGGATTTCATGCAGCCGCACGGTTGAGACGTGCGCG
GGCGGCTCGAACACGTACCCGGCCGCGATCATCTCCGCCTCGATCTCTTCGGTAATGAAAAACGGTTCGT
CCTGGCCGTCCTGGTGCGGTTTCATGCTTGTTCCTCTTGGCGTTCATTCTCGGCGGCCGCCAGGGCGTCG
GCCTCGGTCAATGCGTCCTCACGGAAGGCACCGCGCCGCCTGGCCTCGGTGGGCGTCACTTCCTCGCTGC
GCTCAAGTGCGCGGTACAGGGTCGAGCGATGCACGCCAAGCAGTGCAGCCGCCTCTTTCACGGTGCGGCC
TTCCTGGTCGATCAGCTCGCGGGCGTGCGCGATCTGTGCCGGGGTGAGGGTAGGGCGGGGGCCAAACTTC
ACGCCTCGGGCCTTGGCGGCCTCGCGCCCGCTCCGGGTGCGGTCGATGATTAGGGAACGCTCGAACTCGG
CAATGCCGGCGAACACGGTCAACACCATGCGGCCGGCCGGCGTGGTGGTGTCGGCCCACGGCTCTGCCAG
GCTACGCAGGCCCGCGCCGGCCTCCTGGATGCGCTCGGCAATGTCCAGTAGGTCGCGGGTGCTGCGGGCC
AGGCGGTCTAGCCTGGTCACTGTCACAACGTCGCCAGGGCGTAGGTGGTCAAGCATCCTGGCCAGCTCCG
GGCGGTCGCGCCTGGTGCCGGTGATCTTCTCGGAAAACAGCTTGGTGCAGCCGGCCGCGTGCAGTTCGGC
CCGTTGGTTGGTCAAGTCCTGGTCGTCGGTGCTGACGCGGGCATAGCCCAGCAGGCCAGCGGCGGCGCTC
TTGTTCATGGCGTAATGTCTCCGGTTCTAGTCGCAAGTATTCTACTTTATGCGACTAAAACACGCGACAA
GAAAACGCCAGGAAAAGGGCAGGGCGGCAGCCTGTCGCGTAACTTAGGACTTGTGCGACATGTCGTTTTC
AGAAGACGGCTGCACTGAACGTCAGAAGCCGACTGCACTATAGCAGCGGAGGGGTTGGATCAAAGTACTT
TGATCCCGAGGGGAACCCTGTGGTTGGCATGCACATACAAATGGACGAACGGATAAACCTTTTCACGCCC
TTTTAAATATCCGTTATTCTAATAAACGCTCTTTTCTCTTAGGTTTACCCGCCAATATATCCTGTCAAAC
ACTGATAGTTTAAACTGAAGGCGGGAAACGACAATCTGATCCAAGCTCAAGCTAAGCTTGGGCCCGAGCG
GATAACAATTTCACACAGGAAACAGCTATGACCATGATTACGCCAAGCTATCAACTTTGTATAGAAAAGT
TGAGTCTAGCTCAACAGAGCTTTTAACCCAAATTGGTACAATAGAATACAACTTTAGATCATAATTCTCA
AAAGAAAGAGATTCCTTAGCTATTCTATCTGCCACTCCATTTCCTTCTCGGCTTGTATGCACAAGCATAA
AATCCTCAAACTTGCTAAGTAGATACTTTATGTCTTGGATAATTGGATTGAGACTTGACAAGCATAACTT
TCATGTAACCAAAGACACAAGTTGCTGAGAATCCACCTCAAAAATGATCTTCCTATAATTGAATCGGGAT
AATGACAGCACAGCCCATCTAAGAGCCTCCACTTCTACTTCCAGCACGCTTCTTACTTTTACCACAGCTC
TTGCACCTAACCATAACACCTTCCCTGTATGATCGCGAAGCACCCACCCTAAGCCACATTTTAATCCTTC
TGTTGGCCATGCCCCATCAAAGTTGCACTTAACCCAAGATTGTGGTGGAGCTTCCCATGTTTCTCGTCTG
TCCCGACGGTGTTGTGGTTGGTGCTTTCCTTACATTCTGAGCCTCTTTCCTTCTAATCCACTCATCTGCA
TCTTCTTGTGTCCTTACTAATACCTCATTGGTTCCAAATTCCCTCCCTTTAAGCACCAGCTCGTTTCTGT
TCTTCCACAGCCTCCCAAGTATCCAAGGGACTAAAGCCTCCACATTCTTCAGATCAGGATATTCTTGTTT
AAGATGTTGAACTCTATGGAGGTTTGTATGAACTGATGATCTAGGACCGGATAAGTTCCCTTCTTCATAG
CGAACTTATTCAAAGAATGTTTTGTGTATCATTCTTGTTACATTGTTATTAATGAAAAAATATTATTGGT
CATTGGACTGAACACGAGTGTTAAATATGGACCAGGCCCCAAATAAGATCCATTGATATATGAATTAAAT
AACAAGAATAAATCGAGTCACCAAACCACTTGCCTTTTTTAACGAGACTTGTTCACCAACTTGATACAAA
AGTCATTATCCTATGCAAATCAATAATCATACAAAAATATCCAATAACACTAAAAAATTAAAAGAAATGG
ATAATTTCACAATATGTTATACGATAAAGAAGTTACTTTTCCAAGAAATTCACTGATTTTATAAGCCCAC
TTGCATTAGATAAATGGCAAAAAAAAACAAAAAGGAAAAGAAATAAAGCACGAAGAATTCTAGAAAATAC
GAAATACGCTTCAATGCAGTGGGACCCACGGTTCAATTATTGCCAATTTTCAGCTCCACCGTATATTTAA
AAAATAAAACGATAATGCTAAAAAAATATAAATCGTAACGATCGTTAAATCTCAACGGCTGGATCTTATG
ACGACCGTTAGAAATTGTGGTTGTCGACGAGTCAGTAATAAACGGCGTCAAAGTGGTTGCAGCCGGCACA
CACGAGTCGTGTTTATCAACTCAAAGCACAAATACTTTTCCTCAACCTAAAAATAAGGCAATTAGCCAAA
AACAACTTTGCGTGTAAACAACGCTCAATACACGTGTCATTTTATTATTAGCTATTGCTTCACCGCCTTA
GCTTTCTCGTGACCTAGTCGTCCTCGTCTTTTCTTCTTCTTCTTCTATAAAACAATACCCAAAGAGCTCT
TCTTCTTCACAATTCAGATTTCAATTTCTCAAAATCTTAAAAACTTTCTCTCAATTCTCTCTACCGTGAT
CAAGGTAAATTTCTGTGTTCCTTATTCTCTCAAAATCTTCGATTTTGTTTTCGTTCGATCCCAATTTCGT
ATATGTTCTTTGGTTTAGATTCTGTTAATCTTAGATCGAAGACGATTTTCTGGGTTTGATCGTTAGATAT
CATCTTAATTCTCGATTAGGGTTTCATAGATATCATCCGATTTGTTCAAATAATTTGAGTTTTGTCGAAT
AATTACTCTTCGATTTGTGATTTCTATCTAGATCTGGTGTTAGTTTCTAGTTTGTGCGATCGAATTTGTC
GATTAATCTGAGTTTTTCTGATTAACAGGCAAGTTTGTACAAAAAAGCAGGCTTCATGGTGAGCAAGGGC
GAGGAGGATAACATGGCCATCATCAAGGAGTTCATGCGCTTCAAGGTGCACATGGAGGGCTCCGTGAACG
GCCACGAGTTCGAGATCGAGGGCGAGGGCGAGGGCCGCCCCTACGAGGGCACCCAGACCGCCAAGCTGAA
GGTGACCAAGGGTGGCCCCCTGCCCTTCGCCTGGGACATCCTGTCCCCTCAGTTCATGTACGGCTCCAAG
GCCTACGTGAAGCACCCCGCCGACATCCCCGACTACTTGAAGCTGTCCTTCCCCGAGGGCTTCAAGTGGG
AGCGCGTGATGAACTTCGAGGACGGCGGCGTGGTGACCGTGACCCAGGACTCCTCCCTGCAGGACGGCGA
GTTCATCTACAAGGTGAAGCTGCGCGGCACCAACTTCCCCTCCGACGGCCCCGTAATGCAGAAGAAGACC
ATGGGCTGGGAGGCCTCCTCCGAGCGGATGTACCCCGAGGACGGCGCCCTGAAGGGCGAGATCAAGCAGA
GGCTGAAGCTGAAGGACGGCGGCCACTACGACGCTGAGGTCAAGACCACCTACAAGGCCAAGAAGCCCGT
GCAGCTGCCCGGCGCCTACAACGTCAACATCAAGTTGGACATCACCTCCCACAACGAGGACTACACCATC
GTGGAACAGTACGAACGCGCCGAGGGCCGCCACTCCACCGGCGGCATGGACGAGCTGTACAAGGACCCAG
CTTTCTTGTACAAAGTGGAAATGGCGACGAGGAATCGCACTTTGATTTTCCGAAAATACAGAGATGCATT
GAAAAGTGTCCGTGCTCCGTCGTCATCTTCGCCGCCGTCCACCTCCTCCCGCGGTGGTCCGGTAATCGAA
TTGGTCAGCACTTCGCTTCTTAATCCCAATCGCTCTTATGCTCCGCTTAGTACTGATGATCCTGGTGGTT
CAAGTAAGGGTTTAAATCCAATTACTGTGGGGCTTCCTCCAGCATGGGTGGATGTATCTGAAGAAATATC
AGCAAATGTGCAACGTGCACGCACAAAAATGGCAGAACTGTCCAAGGCTCATGCAAAGGCCTTAATGCCA
TCGTTTGGAGATGGTAAGGACGACCAACATGCTATTGAGTCTCTAACACACGAGGTAACTGACTTGATAA
AGAGATCGGAGAAGAGGCTGCGGAGACTTGCTTCTGCAGGGCCTTCTGAGGATTCTAATGTCAGGAAAAA
TGTGCAGCGTTCTCTTGCTACTGACCTTCAGAGCCTCTCTGTAGATCTTCGCAAGAAACAATCAACTTAT
TTGAAGCGCCTCAGACAGCAAAAAGAGGGTCACGATGGGGTTGACCTAGAGATCAACATGAATGGAAGTA
AATCTAAATATGAAGACGATGACTTGGACAATATGATATTTAACGAGCATCAGATGGCCAAGCTAAAAAA
AAGCGAAGCTTTCACAGTTGAAAGAGAAAAAGAGATCCAACAGGTTGTTGAATCTGTTAACGAGCTTGCT
CAGATTATGAAGGATTTATCAGTACTAGTCATAGACCAGGGAACCATTGTTGATAGAATAGACTACAACA
TTCAGAATGTGGCAACCACGGTTGAGGATGGCCTTAAACAATTGCAGAAGGCAGAGAGAACTCAGAAGAA
GGGAGGCATGGTAATGTGTGCGTCAGTGCTTCTTATCATGTGCTTTGTTATGTTGGTTCTCTTAATCATT
AAGGAAATTATTTTGTGAGCAACTTTATTATACATAGTTGATAATTCACTGGCCGTCGTTTTACAACGTC
GTGACTGGGAAAACGATCTAACTGACTAGCCGCGGCCATGGCGGCCGGGAGCGGCCATGCTAGAGTCCGC
AAAAATCACCAGTCTCTCTCTACAAATCTATCTCTCTCTATTTTTCTCCAGAATAATGTGTGAGTAGTTC
CCAGATAAGGGAATTAGGGTTCTTATAGGGTTTCGCTCATGTGTTGAGCATATAAGAAACCCTTAGTATG
TATTTGTATTTGTAAAATACTTCTATCAATAAAATTTCTAATTCCTAAAACCAAAATCCAGTGACCTGCA
GGTCGACCATATGGGAGAGCTCGAATTATCATACATGAGAATTAAGGGAGTCACGTTATGACCCCCGCCG
ATGACGCGGGACAAGCCGTTTTACGTTTGGAACTGACAGAACCGCAACGTTGAAGGAGCCACTCAGCCGC
GGGTTTCTGGAGTTTAATGAGCTAAGCACATACGTCAGAAACCATTATTGCGCGTTCAAAAGTCGCCTAA
GGTCACTATCAGCTAGCAAATATTTCTTGTCAAAAATGCTCCACTGACGTTCCATAAATTCCCCTCGGTA
TCCAATTAGAGTCTCATATTCACTCTCAACTCGATCGAGGCATGATTGAACAAGATGGATTGCACGCAGG
TTCTCCGGCCGCTTGGGTGGAGAGGCTATTCGGCTATGACTGGGCACAACAGACAATCGGCTGCTCTGAT
GCCGCCGTGTTCCGGCTGTCAGCGCAGGGGCGCCCGGTTCTTTTTGTCAAGACCGACCTGTCCGGTGCCC
TGAATGAACTCCAAGACGAGGCAGCGCGGCTATCGTGGCTGGCCACGACGGGCGTTCCTTGCGCAGCTGT
GCTCGACGTTGTCACTGAAGCGGGAAGGGACTGGCTGCTATTGGGCGAAGTGCCGGGGCAGGATCTCCTG
TCATCTCACCTTGCTCCTGCCGAGAAAGTATCCATCATGGCTGATGCAATGCGGCGGCTGCATACGCTTG
ATCCGGCTACCTGCCCATTCGACCACCAAGCGAAACATCGCATCGAGCGAGCACGTACTCGGATGGAAGC
CGGTCTTGTCGATCAGGATGATCTGGACGAAGAGCATCAGGGGCTCGCGCCAGCCGAACTGTTCGCCAGG
CTCAAGGCGCGGATGCCCGACGGCGAGGATCTCGTCGTGACCCACGGCGATGCCTGCTTGCCGAATATCA
TGGTGGAAAATGGCCGCTTTTCTGGATTCATCGACTGTGGCCGGCTGGGTGTGGCGGACCGCTATCAGGA
CATAGCGTTGGCTACCCGTGATATTGCTGAAGAGCTTGGCGGCGAATGGGCTGACCGCTTCCTCGTGCTT
TACGGTATCGCCGCTCCCGATTCGCAGCGCATCGCCTTCTATCGCCTTCTTGACGAGTTCTTCTGAGCGG
GACTCTGGGGTTCGGACTCTAGCTAGAGTCAAGCAGATCGTTCAAACATTTGGCAATAAAGTTTCTTAAG
ATTGAATCCTGTTGCCGGTCTTGCGATGATTATCATATAATTTCTGTTGAATTACGTTAAGCATGTAATA
ATTAACATGTAATGCATGACGTTATTTATGAGATGGGTTTTTATGATTAGAGTCCCGCAATTATACATTT
AATACGCGATAGAAAACAAAATATAGCGCGCAAACTAGGATAAATTATCGCGCGCGGTGTCATCTATGTT
ACTAGATCGACCGGCATGCAAGCTGATAATTCAATTCGGCGTTAATTCAGTACATTAAAAACGTCCGCAA
TGTGTTATTAAGTTGTCTAAGCGTCAATTTGTTTACACCACAATATATCCTGCCACCAGCCAGCCAACAG
CTCCCCGACCGGCAGCTCGGCACAAAATCACCACTCGATACAGGCAGCCCATCAGTCCGGGACGGCGTCA
GCGGGAGAGCCGTTGTAAGGCGGCAGACTTTGCTCATGTTACCGATGCTATTCGGAAGAACGGCAACTAA
GCTGCCGGGTTTGAAACACGGATGATCTCGCGGAGGGTAGCATGTTGATTGTAACGATGACAGAGCGTTG
CTGCCTGTGATCA
