>Addgene plasmid #61176 | pCMU-TGN41r | addgene partial sequence | sequence record 104897 | mCherry-F 5'-ccccgtaatgcagaagaaga-3'
GCCACTACGACGCTGAGGTCAAGACCACCTACAAGGCCAAGAAGCCCGTGCAGCTGCCCGGCGCCTACAA
CGTCAACATCAAGTTGGACATCACCTCCCACAACGAGGACTACACCATCGTGGAACAGTACGAACGCGCC
GAGGGCCGCCACTCCACCGGCGGCATGGACGAGCTGTACAAGGACCCAGCTTTCTTGTACAAAGTGGAAA
TGGCGACGAGGAATCGCACTTTGATTTTCCGAAAATACAGAGATGCATTGAAAAGTGTCCGTGCTCCGTC
GTCATCTTCGCCGCCGTCCACCTCCTCCCGCGGTGGTCCGGTAATCGAATTGGTCAGCACTTCNCTTCTT
AATCCCAATCGCTCTTATGCTCCGCTTATTACTGATGATCCTGGTGGTTCAAGTAAGGGTTTAAATCCAA
TTACTGTGGGGCTTCCTCCAGCATGGGTGG
