>Addgene plasmid #61176 | pCMU-TGN41r | addgene partial sequence | sequence record 104907 | M13-F20 5'-TGTAAAACGACGGCCAGT-3'
CTTCTGCAATTGTTTAAGGCCATCCTCAACCGTGGTTGCCACATTCTGAATGTTGTAGTCTATTCTATCA
ACAATGGTTCCCTGGTCTATGACTAGTACTGATAAATCCTTCATAATCTGAGCAAGCTCGTTAACAGATT
CAACAACCTGTTGGATCTCTTTTTCTCTTTCAACTGTGAAAGCTTCGCTTTTTTTTAGCTTGGCCATCTG
ATGCTCGTTAAATATCATATTGTCCAAGTCATCGTCTTCATATTTAGATTTACTTCCATTCATGTTGATC
TCTAGGTCAACCCCATCGTGACCCTCTTTTTGCTGTCTGAGGCGCTTCAAATAAGTTGATTGTTTCTTGC
