>Addgene plasmid #61176 | pCMU-TGN41r | addgene partial sequence | sequence record 107972 | mCherry-F 5'-ccccgtaatgcagaagaaga-3'
CACTACGACGCTGAGGTCAAGACCACCTACAAGGCCAAGAAGCCCGTGCAGCTGCCCGGCGCCTACAACG
TCAACATCAAGTTGGACATCACCTCCCACAACGAGGACTACACCATCGNGGAACAGTACGAACGCGCCGA
GGGNCGNCNCTCCACCGGCGGCATGGACNAGCTGTANAAGGACCCAGCTTTCTTGTACAAAGTGGAAATG
GCGACGAGGAATCGCACTTTGATTTTCCGAAAATACAGAGATGCATTGAAAAGTGNCCGTGCTCCGNCGT
CATCTTCGCCGCCGTCCACCTCCTCCCGCGGTGGTCCGGTAATCGAATTGGTCAGCACTTCGCTTCTTAA
TCCCAATCGCTCTTATGCTCCGCTTAGTACTGATGATCCTGGTGGTTCAAGTAAGGGTTTAAATCCAATT
ACTGTGGGGCTTCCTCCANCATGGGTGGATGTATCTGAANAAATATCAGCAAATGTGCAACGTGCACGCA
CAAAAATGGCAGAACTGTCCAAGGCTCATG
